Addgene plasmid #58706: pLKO.1 shPIK3CD.v1 puro
Purpose: Lentiviral shRNA vector for knockdown of human PIK3CD
Depositing lab: Kevin Janes. Depositing organization: University of Virginia. Publication: Parameterizing cell-to-cell regulatory heterogeneities via stochastic transcriptional profiles. Bajikar SS, Fuchs C, Roller A, Theis FJ, Janes KA. Proc Natl Acad Sci U S A. 2014 Feb 4;111(5):E626-35. doi: 10.1073/pnas.1311647111. Epub 2014 Jan 21. PubMed 24449900.
Backbone
  Vector backbone: pLKO.1
  Backbone manufacturer: Weinberg Lab (Addgene plasmid 8453)
  Total vector size (bp): 7032
  Vector type: Mammalian Expression, Lentiviral
  Selectable markers: Puromycin
Growth in bacteria
  Bacterial resistance: Ampicillin, 100 μg/mL
  Growth temperature: 37°C
  Growth strain: Stbl3
  Copy number: High Copy
Gene/Insert
  Gene/Insert name: shPIK3CD
  gRNA/shRNA sequence: CCGGCGCCAAGATGTGCCAATTCTGCTGCAGCAGAATTGGCACATCTTGGCGTTTTTG
  Species: H. sapiens (human)
  GenBank ID: NM_005026
  Entrez Gene: PIK3CD (a.k.a. APDS, IMD14, IMD14A, IMD14B, P110DELTA, PI3K, ROCHIS, p110D)
  Cloning method: Restriction Enzyme; 5′ cloning site AgeI (unknown if destroyed); 3′ cloning site EcoRI (unknown if destroyed)
  Sequencing primers: 5′ LKO.1 5'
Terms and licenses: Academic/Nonprofit Terms; Industry Terms: Not Available to Industry
Depositor comments: The primers were generated by the TRC (#TRCN0000199099) Construct mildly knocks down p110d (PIK3CD) protein expression ~5 fold after 3 X 500 uL infection in MCF10A-5E cells. The specificity of this construct has not been confirmed by addback, but a second hairpin against the same target yielded the same phenotype.
How to cite: pLKO.1 shPIK3CD.v1 puro was a gift from Kevin Janes (Addgene plasmid # 58706 ; http://n2t.net/addgene:58706 ; RRID:Addgene_58706)
