[The description below was written by a language model from this plasmid's Addgene catalogue record.]
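Description:
pLKO.1 shPIK3CD.v1 puro is a lentiviral shRNA vector for knocking down human PIK3CD, the gene encoding the p110δ catalytic subunit of class I PI3-kinase. It is built on the pLKO.1 backbone, has a recorded total size of about 7 kb, and is classed as a mammalian expression/lentiviral vector. In bacteria it is maintained as a high-copy plasmid under ampicillin selection, in a recombination-deficient strain of the kind typically used to keep lentiviral repeat sequences stable. Transduced mammalian cells are selected with puromycin.

The payload is a single short hairpin cassette, cloned by restriction enzyme between the AgeI and EcoRI sites of the backbone; the record does not say whether those sites survive. The hairpin design comes from the RNAi Consortium (TRC) collection and targets the human PIK3CD reference transcript. It has the usual arrangement of a sense arm, a short loop, an antisense arm and a terminal run of thymidines that acts as a Pol III terminator. No feature table is supplied, so the promoters and viral elements are not itemised. pLKO.1 vectors generally drive the hairpin from a human U6 promoter within a self-inactivating lentiviral genome, and they require separate packaging and envelope plasmids to produce virus.

According to the depositor, the construct gives a mild knockdown, roughly a five-fold reduction in p110δ protein, after repeated infection of MCF10A-5E cells. Specificity was not confirmed by add-back rescue, but a second independent hairpin against the same target produced the same phenotype. The vector is suited to stable loss-of-function studies of PIK3CD in human cells.
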