>Addgene plasmid #58706 | pLKO.1 shPIK3CD.v1 puro | addgene partial sequence | sequence record 93848 | hU6-F 5'-GAGGGCCTATTTCCCATGATT-3'
CAAGGCTGTTAGAGAGATAATTGGAATTAATTTGACTGTAAACACAAAGATATTAGTACAAAATACGTGA
CGTAGAAAGTAATAATTTCTTGGGTAGTTTGCAGTTTTAAAATTATGTTTTAAAATGGACTATCATATGC
TTACCGTAACTTGAAAGTATTTCGATTTCTTGGCTTTATATATCTTGTGGAAAGGACGAAACACCGGCGC
CAAGATGTGCCAATTCTGCTGCAGCAGAATTGGCACA
