>Addgene plasmid #58706 | pLKO.1 shPIK3CD.v1 puro | addgene partial sequence | sequence record 96862 | LKO1_5 5'-GACTATCATATGCTTACCGT-3'
ATTTCTTGGCTTTATATATCTTGTGGAAAGGACGAAACACCGGCGCCAAGATGTGCCAATTCTGCTGCAG
CAGAATTGGCACATCTTGGCGTTTTTGAATTCTCGACCTCGAGACAAATGGCAGTATTCATCCACAATTT
TAAAAGAAAAGGGGGGATTGGGGGGTACAGTGCAGGGGAAAGAATAGTAGACATAATAGCAACAGACATA
CAAACTAAAGAATTACAAAAACAAATTACAAAAATTCAAAATTTTCGGGTTTATTACAGGGACAGCAGAG
ATCCACTTTGGCCGCGGCTCGAGGGGGTTGGGGTTGCGCCTTTTCCAAGGCAGCCCTGGGTTTGCGCAGG
GACGCGGCTGCTCTGGGCGTGGTTCCGGGAAACGCAGCGGCGCCGACCCTGGGTCTCGCACATTCTTCAC
GTCCGTTCGCAGCGTCACCCGGATCTTCGCCGCTACCCTTGTGGGCCCCCCGGCGACGCTTCCTGCTCCG
CCCCTAAGTCGGGAAGGTTCCTTGCGGTTCGCGGCGTGCCGGACGTGACAAACGGAAGCCGCACGTCTCA
CTAGTACCCTCGCAGACGGACAGCGCCAGGGAGCAATGGCAGCGCGCCGACCGCGATGGGCTGTGGCCAA
TAGCGGCTGCTCAGCAGGGCGCGCCGAGAGCAGCGGCCGGGAAGGGGCGGTGCGGGAGGCGGGGTGTGGG
GCGGTAGTGTGGGCCCTGTTCCTGCCCGCGCGGTGTTCCGCATTCTGCAAGCCTCCGGAGCGCACGTCGG
CAGTCGGCTCCCTCGTTGACCGAATCACCGACCTCTCTCCCCAGGGGGATCCACCGGAGCTTACCATGAC
CGAGTACAAGCCCACGGTGCGCCTCGCCACCCGCGACGACGTCCCCAGGGCCGTACGCACCCTCGCCGCC
GCGTTCGCCGACTACCCCGCCACGCGCCACACCGTCGATCCGGACCGC
